>Addgene plasmid #201536 | pHIE324-ZF6x12-C DsRed-Express2 in TUPV1 | addgene full sequence | sequence record 399273 | Addgene NGS Result
GACGGATCGGGAGATCGAAGACGGTGCCAAGGTCTTGACAAACGAGTGCTAGTACAAGATCTGCGAGGGT
GTAGGGGTTAATGGTGTAGGGGTAATTGGTGTAGGGGTCTAGGGTGTAGGGGTAATGGGTGTAGGGGTTT
AAGGTGTAGGGGTAGCAGGTGTAGGGGTTCGTGGTGTAGGGGTTATAGGTGTAGGGGTAATTGGTGTAGG
GGTATGTGGTGTAGGGGTAACGGGTGTAGGGGTACGCTCTCTAGAGGGTATATAATGGGGGCCACTAGTC
TACTACCAGAGCTCATCGCTAGCGCCACCATGGATAGCACTGAGAACGTCATCAAGCCCTTCATGCGCTT
CAAGGTGCACATGGAGGGCTCCGTGAACGGCCACGAGTTCGAGATCGAGGGCGAGGGCGAGGGCAAGCCC
TACGAGGGCACCCAGACCGCCAAGCTCCAGGTGACCAAGGGCGGCCCCCTGCCCTTCGCCTGGGACATCC
TGTCCCCCCAGTTCCAGTACGGCTCCAAGGTGTACGTGAAGCACCCCGCCGACATCCCCGACTACAAGAA
GCTGTCCTTCCCCGAGGGCTTCAAGTGGGAGCGCGTGATGAACTTCGAGGACGGCGGCGTGGTGACCGTG
ACCCAGGACTCCTCCCTCCAGGACGGCACCTTCATCTACCACGTGAAGTTCATCGGCGTGAACTTCCCCT
CCGACGGCCCCGTAATGCAGAAGAAAACTCTGGGCTGGGAGCCCTCCACCGAGCGCCTGTACCCCCGCGA
CGGCGTGCTGAAGGGCGAGATCCACAAGGCGCTGAAGCTGAAGGGCGGCGGCCACTACCTGGTGGAGTTC
AAGTCAATCTACATGGCCAAGAAGCCCGTGAAGCTGCCCGGCTACTACTACGTGGACTCCAAGCTGGACA
TCACCTCCCACAACGAGGACTACACCGTGGTGGAGCAGTACGAGCGCGCCGAGGCCCGCCACCACCTGTT
CCAGTAGGCGGCCGCTCGAGTCTAGAGGGCCCGTTTAAACCCGCTGATCAGCCTCGACTGTGCCTTCTAG
TTGCCAGCCATCTGTTGTTTGCCCCTCCCCCGTGCCTTCCTTGACCCTGGAAGGTGCCACTCCCACTGTC
CTTTCCTAATAAAATGAGGAAATTGCATCGCATTGTCTGAGTAGGTGTCATTCTATTCTGGGGGGTGGGG
TGGGGCAGGACAGCAAGGGGGAGGATTGGGAAGTCAATAGCAGGCATGCTGGGGATGCGGTGGGCTCTAT
GGCTTCTGAGGCAGGTCGAGGGTACATGCGCCTTACTCCTTGTGAGCGCATCGCGATAAGCTCTAGAGGG
ACAGCCCCCCCCCAAAGCCCCCAGGGATGTAATTACGTCCCTCCCCCGCTAGGGGGCAGCAGCGAGCCGC
CCGGGGCTCCGCTCCGGTCCGGCGCTCCCCCCGCATCCCCGAGCCGGCAGCGTGCGGGGACAGCCCGGGC
ACGGGGAAGGTGGCACGGGATCGCTTTCCTCTGAACGCTTCTCGCTGCTCTTTGAGCCTGCAGACACCTG
GGGGGATACGGGGAAAAAGCTTTAGGCTGAAAGAGAGATTTAGAATGACAGAATCATAGAACGGCCTGCG
TACGGATGGGGCTCTAGCTCTAGAGCTTGATATCGAATTCCTGCAGCCCCGCTAGAGGGACAGCCCCCCC
CCAAAGCCCCCAGGGATGTAATTACGTCCCTCCCCCGCTAGGGGGCAGCAGCGAGCCGCCCGGGGCTCCG
CTCCGGTCCGGCGCTCCCCCCGCATCCCCGAGCCGGCAGCGTGCGGGGACAGCCCGGGCACGGGGAAGGT
GGCACGGGATCGCTTTCCTCTGAACGCTTCTCGCTGCTCTTTGAGCCTGCAGACACCTGGGGGGATACGG
GGAAAAAGCTTTAGGCTGAAAGAGAGATTTAGAATGACAGAATCATAGAACGGCCTGGGCGCGCCTGGTG
GCGAACGATCAACAGACGGGAGAGGGCAAAAGTCTTCGCTGACAGCGACCGGACTCTAGGGGGTATCCCC
[124 nt withheld, positions 2031-2154]
C
[91 nt withheld, positions 2156-2246]
A
[49 nt withheld, positions 2248-2296]
CCTTTGACGTTGGAGTCCACGTTCTTT
[37 nt withheld, positions 2324-2360]
ACCCTATCTCGGTCTATTCTTTTGATTTATAAGGGATTTTGCCGATTTCGGCCTATTGGTTAAAAAATGA
GCTGATTTAACAAAAATTTAACGCGAATTAATTCTGTGGAATGTGTGTCAGTTAGGCTCAATTAGTCAGC
AACCATAGTCCCGCCCCTAACTCCGCCCATCCCGCCCCTAACTCCGCCCAGTTCCGCCCATTCTCCGCCC
CATGGCTGACTAATTTTTTTTATTTATGCAGAGGCCGAGGCCGCCTCTGCCTCTGAGCTATTCCAGAAGT
AGTGAGGAGGCTTTTTTGGAGGCCTAGGCTTTTGCAAAAAGCTCCCGGGAGCTTGTATATCCATTTTCGG
AGGTTGGGCTTCGGAATCGTTTTCCGGGACGCCGGCTGGATGATCCTCCAGCGCGGGGATCTCATGCTGG
AGTTCTTCGCCCACCCCAACTTGTTTATTGCAGCTTATAATGGTTACAAATAAAGCAATAGCATCACAAA
TTTCACAAATAAAGCATTTTTTTCACTGCATTCTAGTTGTGGTTTGTCCAAACTCATCAATGTATCTTAT
CATGTCTGTATACCGTCGACCTCTAGCTAGAGCTTGGCGTAATCATGGTCATAGCTGTTTCCTGTGTGAA
ATTGTTATCCGCTCACAATTCCACACAACATACGAGCCGGAAGCATAAAGTGTAAAGCCTGGGGTGCCTA
ATGAGTGAGCTAACTCACATTAATTGCGTTGCGCTCACTGCCCGCTTTCCAGTCGGGAAACCTGTCGTGC
CAGCTGCATTAATGAATCGGCCAACGCGCGGGGAGAGGCGGTTTGCGTATTGGGCGCTCTTCCGCTTCCT
CGCTCACTGACTCGCTGCGCTCGGTCGTTCGGCTGCGGCGAGCGGTATCAGCTCACTCAAAGGCGGTAAT
ACGGTTATCCACAGAATCAGGGGATAACGCAGGAAAGAACATGTGAGCAAAAGGCCAGCAAAAGGCCAGG
AACCGTAAAAAGGCCGCGTTGCTGGCGTTTTTCCATAGGCTCCGCCCCCCTGACGAGCATCACAAAAATC
GACGCTCAAGTCAGAGGTGGCGAAACCCGACAGGACTATAAAGATACCAGGCGTTTCCCCCTGGAAGCTC
CCTCGTGCGCTCTCCTGTTCCGACCCTGCCGCTTACCGGATACCTGTCCGCCTTTCTCCCTTCGGGAAGC
GTGGCGCTTTCTCATAGCTCACGCTGTAGGTATCTCAGTTCGGTGTAGGTCGTTCGCTCCAAGCTGGGCT
GTGTGCACGAACCCCCCGTTCAGCCCGACCGCTGCGCCTTATCCGGTAACTATCGTCTTGAGTCCAACCC
GGTAAGACACGACTTATCGCCACTGGCAGCAGCCACTGGTAACAGGATTAGCAGAGCGAGGTATGTAGGC
GGTGCTACAGAGTTCTTGAAGTGGTGGCCTAACTACGGCTACACTAGAAGAACAGTATTTGGTATCTGCG
CTCTGCTGAAGCCAGTTACCTTCGGAAAAAGAGTTGGTAGCTCTTGATCCGGCAAACAAACCACCGCTGG
TAGCGGTGGTTTTTTTGTTTGCAAGCAGCAGATTACGCGCAGAAAAAAAGGATCTCAAGAAGATCCTTTG
ATCTTTTCTACGGGGTCTGACGCTCAGTGGAACGAAAACTCACGTTAAGGGATTTTGGTCATGAGATTAT
CAAAAAGGATCTTCACCTAGATCCTTTTAAATTAAAAATGAAGTTTTAAATCAATCTAAAGTATATATGA
GTAAACTTGGTCTGACAGTTACCAATGCTTAATCAGTGAGGCACCTATCTCAGCGATCTGTCTATTTCGT
TCATCCATAGTTGCCTGACTCCCCGTCGTGTAGATAACTACGATACGGGAGGGCTTACCATCTGGCCCCA
GTGCTGCAATGATACCGCGAGATCCACGCTCACCGGCTCCAGATTTATCAGCAATAAACCAGCCAGCCGG
AAGGGCCGAGCGCAGAAGTGGTCCTGCAACTTTATCCGCCTCCATCCAGTCTATTAATTGTTGCCGGGAA
GCTAGAGTAAGTAGTTCGCCAGTTAATAGTTTGCGCAACGTTGTTGCCATTGCTACAGGCATCGTGGTGT
CACGCTCGTCGTTTGGTATGGCTTCATTCAGCTCCGGTTCCCAACGATCAAGGCGAGTTACATGATCCCC
CATGTTGTGCAAAAAAGCGGTTAGCTCCTTCGGTCCTCCGATCGTTGTCAGAAGTAAGTTGGCCGCAGTG
TTATCACTCATGGTTATGGCAGCACTGCATAATTCTCTTACTGTCATGCCATCCGTAAGATGCTTTTCTG
TGACTGGTGAGTACTCAACCAAGTCATTCTGAGAATAGTGTATGCGGCGACCGAGTTGCTCTTGCCCGGC
GTCAATACGGGATAATACCGCGCCACATAGCAGAACTTTAAAAGTGCTCATCATTGGAAAACGTTCTTCG
GGGCGAAAACTCTCAAGGATCTTACCGCTGTTGAGATCCAGTTCGATGTAACCCACTCGTGCACCCAACT
GATCTTCAGCATCTTTTACTTTCACCAGCGTTTCTGGGTGAGCAAAAACAGGAAGGCAAAATGCCGCAAA
AAAGGGAATAAGGGCGACACGGAAATGTTGAATACTCATACTCTTCCTTTTTCAATATTATTGAAGCATT
TATCAGGGTTATTGTCTCATGAGCGGATACATATTTGAATGTATTTAGAAAAATAAACAAATAGGGGTTC
CGCGCACATTTCCCCGAAAAGTGCCACCTGACGTC
Features (pLannotate 1.2.2; 16 found; start..end, strand, type, name):
    252..268     +  promoter       minP (fragment): minimal TATA-box promoter with low basal activity
    310..984     +  CDS            DsRed-Express2: DsRed-Express2 is a basic (constitutively fluorescent) orange fluorescent protein published in 2008, derived from Discosoma sp.. It is reported to be a rapidly-maturing protein.
   1038..1149    +  polyA_signal   bGH poly(A) signal: bovine growth hormone polyadenylation signal
   1634..1659    -  misc_feature   MCS (fragment): pBluescript multiple cloning site
   2031..2459    +  rep_origin     f1 ori (sequence partly withheld): f1 bacteriophage origin of replication; arrow indicates direction of (+) strand synthesis
   2464..2486    +  promoter       SV40 promoter (fragment): SV40 enhancer and early promoter
   2487..2678    +  promoter       SV40 promoter: SV40 early promoter
   2705..2803    +  CDS            ble (fragment): BLE_KLEPN - Experimental evidence at protein level: Swiss-Prot protein existence level 1. Binding protein with a strong affinity to the bleomycin family of antibiotics. Binds to CL990; an antimitotic-antibiotic compound. From Klebsiella pneumoniae.
   2798..2919    +  polyA_signal   SV40 poly(A) signal: SV40 polyadenylation signal
   2992..3008    -  protein_bind   lac operator: The lac repressor binds to the lac operator to inhibit transcription in E. coli. This inhibition can be relieved by adding lactose or isopropyl-β-D-thiogalactopyranoside (IPTG). lac repressor encoded by lacI
   3016..3046    -  promoter       lac promoter: promoter for the E. coli lac operon
   3061..3082    -  protein_bind   CAP binding site: CAP binding activates transcription in the presence of cAMP. E. coli catabolite activator protein
   3095..3187    -  CDS            lacI (fragment): lac repressor; lacI; The lac repressor binds to the lac operator to inhibit transcription in E. coli. This inhibition can be relieved by adding lactose or isopropyl-β-D-thiogalactopyranoside (IPTG).
   3370..3958    -  rep_origin     ori: high-copy-number ColE1/pMB1/pBR322/pUC origin of replication
   4129..4989    -  CDS            AmpR: β-lactamase; bla; confers resistance to ampicillin, carbenicillin, and related antibiotics
   4990..5094    -  promoter       AmpR promoter: bla
