[The description below was written by a language model from this plasmid's Addgene catalogue record and pLannotate feature annotations shown in this document.]
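Description:
pHIE324-ZF6x12-C DsRed-Express2 in TUPV1 is a mammalian expression plasmid of about 5.1 kb that carries a synthetic transcription factor-responsive fluorescent reporter. It is built in a transcription unit positioning vector (TUPV1, derived from the pPD561 TUPV1 CAG backbone) used for mMoClo Golden Gate-based assembly of multi-unit constructs. It is propagated in E. coli through a high-copy ColE1/pUC-type origin and selected with ampicillin via the AmpR β-lactamase gene and its native promoter. The backbone also carries an f1 phage origin, remnants of a lac promoter/operator region, and a pBluescript-type multiple cloning site fragment. An SV40 early promoter and SV40 polyadenylation signal flank only a short fragment of a bleomycin-resistance (ble) coding sequence, so the annotation does not support a functional mammalian selection marker.

The payload is a single transcription unit, cloned between NheI and NotI sites that remain intact. Its promoter is recorded as ZF6x12(C)_YB_TATA: twelve compactly spaced binding sites for the ZF6 zinc-finger synthetic transcription factor placed upstream of a minimal TATA-box promoter. The feature table detects only the minimal promoter fragment, not the binding-site array itself. This promoter drives DsRed-Express2, a rapidly maturing Discosoma-derived fluorescent protein (the catalogue lists the insert species as human), and transcription ends at a bovine growth hormone polyadenylation signal. Because a minimal promoter has low basal activity, fluorescence should depend on a ZF6-based activator being present in the cell. The plasmid therefore works as a readout of synTF activity, either transfected directly or as a module assembled into larger constructs. The associated publication concerns cargo loading and functional delivery by extracellular vesicles, but the record does not state how this reporter was used in that work.
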