Addgene plasmid #201536: pHIE324-ZF6x12-C DsRed-Express2 in TUPV1
Purpose: DsRed-Express2 reporter regulated by ZF6 synTF promoter (12x compact binding sites) in TUPV1 for mMoClo golden gate-based assembly
Depositing lab: Joshua Leonard. Depositing organization: Northwestern University. Publication: Enhancing extracellular vesicle cargo loading and functional delivery by engineering protein-lipid interactions. Peruzzi JA, Gunnels TF, Edelstein HI, Lu P, Baker D, Leonard JN, Kamat NP. Nat Commun. 2024 Jul 4;15(1):5618. doi: 10.1038/s41467-024-49678-z. PubMed 38965227.
Backbone
  Vector backbone: pPD561 TUPV1 CAG
  Vector type: Mammalian Expression
Growth in bacteria
  Bacterial resistance: Ampicillin, 100 μg/mL
  Growth temperature: 30°C
  Growth strain: NEB Stable
  Copy number: Unknown
Gene/Insert
  Gene/Insert name: DsRed-Express2
  Species: H. sapiens (human)
  Promoter: ZF6x12(C)_YB_TATA Minimal Promoter
  Cloning method: Restriction Enzyme; 5′ cloning site NheI (not destroyed); 3′ cloning site NotI (not destroyed)
  Sequencing primers: 5′ CAGGGTTATTGTCTCATGAGCGGATA
Terms and licenses: Academic/Nonprofit Terms; Industry Terms: Not Available to Industry
Depositor comments: Please visit https://doi.org/10.1101/2023.04.29.538810 for bioRxiv preprint.
How to cite: pHIE324-ZF6x12-C DsRed-Express2 in TUPV1 was a gift from Joshua Leonard (Addgene plasmid # 201536 ; http://n2t.net/addgene:201536 ; RRID:Addgene_201536)
